>Addgene plasmid #51954 | Phamret-Fibrillarin/pcDNA3 | addgene partial sequence | sequence record 80887 | EKLChan-5 5'-GACCGCCGCCGGGATCACT-3'
GCCAGGATTCAGTCCCCGTGGGGGTGGCTTTGGCGGCCGAGGGGGCTTTGGTGACCGTGGTGGTCGTGGA
GGCCGAGGGGGCTTTGGCGGGGGCCGAGGTCGAGGCGGAGGCTTTAGAGGTCGTGGACGAGGAGGAGGTG
GAGGCGGCGGCGGCGGTGGAGGAGGAGGAAGAGGTGGTGGAGGCTTCCATTCTGGTGGCAACCGGGGTCG
TGGTCGGGGAGGAAAAAGAGGAAACCAGTCGGGGAAGAATGTGATGGTGGAGCCGCATCGGCATGAGGGT
GTCTTCATTTGTCGAGGAAAGGAAGATGCACTGGTCACCAAGAACCTGGTCCCTGGGGAATCAGTTTATG
GAGAGAAGAGAGTCTCGATTTCGGAAGGAGATGACAAAATTGAGTACCGAGCCTGGAACCCCTTCCGCTC
CAAGCTAGCAGCAGCAATCCTGGGTGGTGTGGACCAGATCCACATCAAACCGGGGGCTAAGGTTCTCTAC
CTCGGGGCTGCCTCGGGCACCACGGTCTCCCATGTCTCTGACATCGTTGGTCCGGATGGTCTAGTCTATG
CAGTCGAGTTCTCCCACCGCTCTGGCCGTGACCTCATTAACTTGGCCAAGAAGAGGACCAACATCATTCC
TGTGATCGAGGATGCTCGACACCCACACAAATACCGCATGCTCATCGCAATGGTGGATGTGATCTTTGCT
GATGTGGCCCAGCCAGACCAGACCCGGATTGTGGCCCTGAATGCCCACACCTTCCTGCGT
