>Addgene plasmid #51954 | Phamret-Fibrillarin/pcDNA3 | addgene partial sequence | sequence record 81368 | YFP-rev-primer 5'-CTGCAGGCCGTAGCCGAAGG-3'
TTCAGGGTCAGCTTGCCGTAGGTGGCATCGCCCTCGCCCTCGCCGGACACGCTGAACTTGTGGCCGTTTA
CGTCGCCGTCCAGCTCGACCAGGATGGGCACCACCCCGGTGAACAGCTCCTCGGTACCGGCGGCGGTCAC
GAACTCCAGCAGGACCATGTGATCGCGCTTCTCGTTGGGGTCTTTGCTCAGCTTGGACTGGGTGCTCAGG
TAGTGGTTGTCGGGCAGCAGCACGGGGCCGTCGCCGATGGGGGTGTTCTGCTGGTAGTGGTCGGCGAGCT
GCACGCCGCCGTCCTCGATGTTGTGGCGGATCTTGAAGTGGGCCTTGATGCCGTTCTTCTGCTTGTCGGC
GGTGATATAGACGTTGTGGCTGATGTAGTTGTACTCCAGCTTGTGCCCCAGGATGTTGCCGTCCTCCTTG
AAGTCGATGCCCTTCAGCTCGATGCGGTTCACCAGGGTGTCGCCCTCGAACTTCACCTCGGCGCGGGTCT
TGTAGTTGCCGTCGTCCTTGAAGAAGATGGTACGCTCCTGGACGTAGCCTTCGGGCATGGCGGACTTGAA
GAAGTCGTGCTGCTTCATGTGGTCGGGGTAGCGGGCGAAGCACTGCACGCCCCAGGTCAGGGTGGTCACG
AGGGTGGGCCAGGGCACGGGCAGCTTGCCGGTGGTGCAGATGAACTTCAGGGTCAGCTTGCCGTAGGTGG
CATCGCCCTCGCCCTCGCCGGACACGCTGAACCTGTGGCCGTTTACGTCGCCGTCCAGCTCGACCAGGAT
GGGCACCACCCCGGTGAACAGCTCCTCGCCCT
