>Addgene plasmid #51954 | Phamret-Fibrillarin/pcDNA3 | addgene partial sequence | sequence record 81369 | CMV-F 5'-CGCAAATGGGCGGTAGGCGTG-3'
TGGCTACTAGAGAACCCACTGCTTACTGGCTTATCGAAATTAATACGACTCACTATAGGGAGACCCAAGC
TTGGTACCGAGCTCGGATCCCACCATGGTGAGCAAGGGCGAGGAGCTGTTCACCGGGGTGGTGCCCATCC
TGGTCGAGCTGGACGGCGACGTAAACGGCCACAGGTTCAGCGTGTCCGGCGAGGGCGAGGGCGATGCCAC
CTACGGCAAGCTGACCCTGAAGTTCATCTGCACCACCGGCAAGCTGCCCGTGCCCTGGCCCACCCTCGTG
ACCACCCTGACCTGGGGCGTGCAGTGCTTCGCCCGCTACCCCGACCACATGAAGCAGCACGACTTCTTCA
AGTCCGCCATGCCCGAAGGCTACGTCCAGGAGCGTACCATCTTCTTCAAGGACGACGGCAACTACAAGAC
CCGCGCCGAGGTGAAGTTCGAGGGCGACACCCTGGTGAACCGCATCGAGCTGAAGGGCATCGACTTCAAG
GAGGACGGCAACATCCTGGGGCACAAGCTGGAGTACAACTACATCAGCCACAACGTCTATATCACCGCCG
ACAAGCAGAAGAACGGCATCAAGGCCCACTTCAAGATCCGCCACAACATCGAGGACGGCGGCGTGCAGCT
CGCCGACCACTACCAGCAGAACACCCCCATCGGCGACGGCCCCGTGCTGCTGCCCGACAACCACTACCTG
AGCACCCAGTCCAAGCTGAGCAAAGACCCCAACGAGAAGCGCGATCACATGGTCCTGCTGGAGTTCGTGA
CCGCCGCCGGTACCGAGGAGCTGTTCACCGGGGTGGTGCCCATCCTGGTCGAGCTGGACGGCGACGTAAA
CGGCCACAAGTTCAGCGTGTCCGGCGAGGGCGAGGGCGATGCCACCTACGGCAAGCTGACCCTGAAGTTC
ATCTGCACC
