[The description below was written by a language model from this plasmid's Addgene catalogue record.]
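Description:
Phamret-Fibrillarin/pcDNA3 is a mammalian expression plasmid built on the Invitrogen pcDNA3 backbone. It is maintained in E. coli as a high-copy plasmid under ampicillin selection. No feature table accompanies the record, so individual backbone elements are not itemised. However, the listed sequencing primers (a CMV forward primer and a BGH reverse primer) fit the standard pcDNA3 arrangement, in which the insert sits between the CMV immediate-early promoter and the bovine growth hormone polyadenylation signal. pcDNA3 generally also carries a neomycin resistance cassette for G418 selection of stable mammalian lines, although the record does not mention it.

The insert, recorded as about 2.4 kb and of synthetic origin, was cloned between BamHI and XhoI sites, both of which are retained. It encodes Phamret, described as a monomeric photoconvertible fluorescent protein, with fibrillarin fused at its C-terminal end. Fibrillarin is a nucleolar protein, and here it serves as a targeting partner that directs the fluorescent reporter to the nucleolus. The record does not state the species of the fibrillarin sequence or any linker between the two parts. The depositor notes that minor differences between the quality-control and depositor sequences have no functional consequence.

The construct is intended for transfection into mammalian cells to label the nucleolus with a photoconvertible marker. Changing the fluorescence of a chosen subpopulation of molecules with light allows their later movement to be tracked, which matches the associated publication's focus on directly measuring protein dynamics inside living cells.
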