Addgene plasmid #51954: Phamret-Fibrillarin/pcDNA3
Purpose: mammalian expression of Phamret, a monomeric photoconvertible fluorescent protein, fused to Fibrillarin for nucleolar localization
Depositing lab: Takeharu Nagai. Depositing organization: The University of Osaka. Publication: Direct measurement of protein dynamics inside cells using a rationally designed photoconvertible protein. Matsuda T, Miyawaki A, Nagai T. Nat Methods. 2008 Apr;5(4):339-45. doi: 10.1038/nmeth.1193. Epub 2008 Mar 16. PubMed 18345008.
Backbone
  Vector backbone: pcDNA3
  Backbone manufacturer: Invitrogen
  Vector type: Mammalian Expression
Growth in bacteria
  Bacterial resistance: Ampicillin, 100 μg/mL
  Growth temperature: 37°C
  Growth strain: DH5alpha
  Copy number: High Copy
Gene/Insert
  Gene/Insert name: Phamret
  Species: Synthetic
  Insert size (bp): 2400
  Tag / fusion protein: Fibrillarin (C terminal on insert)
  Cloning method: Restriction Enzyme; 5′ cloning site BamHI (not destroyed); 3′ cloning site XhoI (not destroyed)
  Sequencing primers: 5′ CMV-F; 3′ BGHrev
Terms and licenses: Academic/Nonprofit Terms; Industry Terms: Not Available to Industry
Depositor comments: GenBank accession number: AB435575 The minor discrepancies between the QC and depositor sequence have no functional consequence.
How to cite: Phamret-Fibrillarin/pcDNA3 was a gift from Takeharu Nagai (Addgene plasmid # 51954 ; http://n2t.net/addgene:51954 ; RRID:Addgene_51954)
